Addgene plasmid #90828: PCNA G3.1 gRNA
Purpose: 3rd generation lentiviral gRNA plasmid targeting human PCNA
Depositing lab: Iain Cheeseman. Depositing organization: Whitehead Institute for Biomedical Research. Publication: Large-Scale Analysis of CRISPR/Cas9 Cell-Cycle Knockouts Reveals the Diversity of p53-Dependent Responses to Cell-Cycle Defects. McKinley KL, Cheeseman IM. Dev Cell. 2017 Feb 27;40(4):405-420.e2. doi: 10.1016/j.devcel.2017.01.012. Epub 2017 Feb 16. PubMed 28216383.
Backbone
  Vector backbone: pLenti-sgRNA
  Backbone manufacturer: Eric Lander & David Sabatini labs (Addgene plasmid #71409)
  Backbone size w/o insert (bp): 9151
  Vector type: Lentiviral, CRISPR
  Selectable markers: Puromycin
Growth in bacteria
  Bacterial resistance: Ampicillin, 100 μg/mL
  Growth temperature: 37°C
  Growth strain: NEB Stable
  Copy number: Unknown
Gene/Insert
  Gene/Insert name: PCNA (Guide Designation G3.1) (alt name: pKMKO series)
  gRNA/shRNA sequence: CACCGCTCTGCAGGTTTACACCGC
  Species: H. sapiens (human)
  Promoter: U6
  Cloning method: Restriction Enzyme; 5′ cloning site BsmBI (destroyed during cloning); 3′ cloning site BsmBI (destroyed during cloning)
  Sequencing primers: 5′ hU6-F (5'-GAGGGCCTATTTCCCATGATT-3'); 3′ EF1a-R (5'-CACGGCGACTACTGCACTTA-3')
Terms and licenses: Academic/Nonprofit Terms; Industry Terms: Not Available to Industry
Depositor comments: Please note that gRNA target sequence listed is not strictly the 20nt spacer sequence, but also contains the 5' BsmBI overhang. For more information about knockout human cell lines generated using this plasmid, please see http://cellcycleknockouts.wi.mit.edu/ .
How to cite: PCNA G3.1 gRNA was a gift from Iain Cheeseman (Addgene plasmid # 90828 ; http://n2t.net/addgene:90828 ; RRID:Addgene_90828)
