[The description below was written by a language model from this plasmid's Addgene catalogue record and pLannotate feature annotations shown in this document.]
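Description:
PCNA G3.1 gRNA is a third-generation lentiviral CRISPR guide plasmid built on the pLenti-sgRNA backbone and designed to target human PCNA. It is propagated in E. coli through a high-copy ColE1/pUC-type origin with ampicillin selection (AmpR, β-lactamase). The backbone also carries an f1 origin, an SV40 origin and remnants of lac and phage-promoter cloning elements. The catalogue gives a backbone size of 9151 bp without insert, whereas the sequenced record is 7,301 nt. This would be consistent with loss of a stuffer fragment when the guide was cloned into the two BsmBI sites, which were destroyed in the process, although the record does not state this.

The viral genome is transcribed from an RSV promoter fused to a truncated HIV-1 5' LTR, the Tat-independent arrangement typical of third-generation vectors. It contains the Ψ packaging signal with a gag fragment, the RRE for Rev-dependent nuclear export, a cPPT/CTS, a WPRE to enhance expression, and a self-inactivating ΔU3 3' LTR followed by an SV40 polyadenylation signal. Two expression units sit between the LTRs. A human U6 RNA polymerase III promoter drives the PCNA-specific spacer joined to the Streptococcus pyogenes guide scaffold (annotated as a tracrRNA fragment). An EF-1α core promoter drives puromycin N-acetyltransferase, allowing selection of transduced mammalian cells.

No Cas9 is annotated, so the nuclease must be supplied separately, for example from a Cas9-expressing cell line. The plasmid belongs to a guide series used in a large-scale analysis of cell-cycle gene knockouts in human cells and of p53-dependent responses to the resulting defects.
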