Features (pLannotate 1.2.2; 27 found; start..end, strand, type, name):
    101..122     +  protein_bind   CAP binding site: CAP binding activates transcription in the presence of cAMP. E. coli catabolite activator protein
    137..167     +  promoter       lac promoter: promoter for the E. coli lac operon
    175..191     +  protein_bind   lac operator: The lac repressor binds to the lac operator to inhibit transcription in E. coli. This inhibition can be relieved by adding lactose or isopropyl-β-D-thiogalactopyranoside (IPTG). lac repressor encoded by lacI
    236..254     +  promoter       T3 promoter: promoter for bacteriophage T3 RNA polymerase
    282..508     +  promoter       RSV promoter: Rous sarcoma virus enhancer/promoter
    509..689     +  LTR            5' LTR (truncated): truncated 5' long terminal repeat (LTR) from HIV-1
    736..861     +  misc_feature   HIV-1 Ψ: packaging signal of human immunodeficiency virus type 1
    845..1208    +  CDS            HIV-1 gag (fragment): gag protein from human immunodeficiency virus 1; gag
   1354..1587    +  misc_feature   RRE: The Rev response element (RRE) of HIV-1 allows for Rev-dependent mRNA export from the nucleus to the cytoplasm.
   1964..1990    +  CDS            Rev (fragment): human immunodeficiency virus 1 (HIV-1) Rev protein; rev; enhances nuclear export of unspliced and incompletely spliced viral mRNAs
   1994..2234    +  promoter       U6 promoter: RNA polymerase III promoter for human U6 snRNA
   2281..2348    +  misc_RNA       tracrRNA (fragment): trans-activating CRISPR RNA for the Streptococcus pyogenes CRISPR/Cas9 system
   2397..2514    +  misc_feature   cPPT/CTS: central polypurine tract and central termination sequence of HIV-1
   2583..2794    +  promoter       EF-1α core promoter: core promoter for human elongation factor EF-1α
   2820..3419    +  CDS            PuroR (fragment): puromycin N-acetyltransferase; pac from Streptomyces; confers resistance to puromycin
   3435..4023    +  misc_feature   WPRE: woodchuck hepatitis virus posttranscriptional regulatory element
   4074..4093    +  misc_feature   cPPT/CTS (fragment): central polypurine tract and central termination sequence of HIV-1
   4095..4328    +  LTR            3' LTR (ΔU3): self-inactivating 3' long terminal repeat (LTR) from HIV-1
   4406..4527    +  polyA_signal   SV40 poly(A) signal: SV40 polyadenylation signal
   4567..4702    +  rep_origin     SV40 ori: SV40 origin of replication
   4723..4741    -  promoter       T7 promoter: promoter for bacteriophage T7 RNA polymerase
   4749..4904    +  CDS            lacZα (fragment): LacZα fragment of β-galactosidase; lacZ fragment
   4909..5337    +  rep_origin     f1 ori (sequence partly withheld): f1 bacteriophage origin of replication; arrow indicates direction of (+) strand synthesis
   5390..5494    +  promoter       AmpR promoter: bla
   5495..6355    +  CDS            AmpR: β-lactamase; bla; confers resistance to ampicillin, carbenicillin, and related antibiotics
   6526..7114    +  rep_origin     ori: high-copy-number ColE1/pMB1/pBR322/pUC origin of replication
   7297..88      +  CDS            lacI (fragment) (across the origin): lac repressor; lacI; The lac repressor binds to the lac operator to inhibit transcription in E. coli. This inhibition can be relieved by adding lactose or isopropyl-β-D-thiogalactopyranoside (IPTG).
>Addgene plasmid #90828 | PCNA G3.1 gRNA | addgene full sequence | sequence record 183029 | Addgene NGS Result
CAATACGCAAACCGCCTCTCCCCGCGCGTTGGCCGATTCATTAATGCAGCTGGCACGACAGGTTTCCCGA
CTGGAAAGCGGGCAGTGAGCGCAACGCAATTAATGTGAGTTAGCTCACTCATTAGGCACCCCAGGCTTTA
CACTTTATGCTTCCGGCTCGTATGTTGTGTGGAATTGTGAGCGGATAACAATTTCACACAGGAAACAGCT
ATGACCATGATTACGCCAAGCGCGCAATTAACCCTCACTAAAGGGAACAAAAGCTGGAGCTGCAAGCTTA
ATGTAGTCTTATGCAATACTCTTGTAGTCTTGCAACATGGTAACGATGAGTTAGCAACATGCCTTACAAG
GAGAGAAAAAGCACCGTGCATGCCGATTGGTGGAAGTAAGGTGGTACGATCGTGCCTTATTAGGAAGGCA
ACAGACGGGTCTGACATGGATTGGACGAACCACTGAATTGCCGCATTGCAGAGATATTGTATTTAAGTGC
CTAGCTCGATACATAAACGGGTCTCTCTGGTTAGACCAGATCTGAGCCTGGGAGCTCTCTGGCTAACTAG
GGAACCCACTGCTTAAGCCTCAATAAAGCTTGCCTTGAGTGCTTCAAGTAGTGTGTGCCCGTCTGTTGTG
TGACTCTGGTAACTAGAGATCCCTCAGACCCTTTTAGTCAGTGTGGAAAATCTCTAGCAGTGGCGCCCGA
ACAGGGACTTGAAAGCGAAAGGGAAACCAGAGGAGCTCTCTCGACGCAGGACTCGGCTTGCTGAAGCGCG
CACGGCAAGAGGCGAGGGGCGGCGACTGGTGAGTACGCCAAAAATTTTGACTAGCGGAGGCTAGAAGGAG
AGAGATGGGTGCGAGAGCGTCAGTATTAAGCGGGGGAGAATTAGATCGCGATGGGAAAAAATTCGGTTAA
GGCCAGGGGGAAAGAAAAAATATAAATTAAAACATATAGTATGGGCAAGCAGGGAGCTAGAACGATTCGC
AGTTAATCCTGGCCTGTTAGAAACATCAGAAGGCTGTAGACAAATACTGGGACAGCTACAACCATCCCTT
CAGACAGGATCAGAAGAACTTAGATCATTATATAATACAGTAGCAACCCTCTATTGTGTGCATCAAAGGA
TAGAGATAAAAGACACCAAGGAAGCTTTAGACAAGATAGAGGAAGAGCAAAACAAAAGTAAGACCACCGC
ACAGCAAGCGGCCGCTGATCTTCAGACCTGGAGGAGGAGATATGAGGGACAATTGGAGAAGTGAATTATA
TAAATATAAAGTAGTAAAAATTGAACCATTAGGAGTAGCACCCACCAAGGCAAAGAGAAGAGTGGTGCAG
AGAGAAAAAAGAGCAGTGGGAATAGGAGCTTTGTTCCTTGGGTTCTTGGGAGCAGCAGGAAGCACTATGG
GCGCAGCGTCAATGACGCTGACGGTACAGGCCAGACAATTATTGTCTGGTATAGTGCAGCAGCAGAACAA
TTTGCTGAGGGCTATTGAGGCGCAACAGCATCTGTTGCAACTCACAGTCTGGGGCATCAAGCAGCTCCAG
GCAAGAATCCTGGCTGTGGAAAGATACCTAAAGGATCAACAGCTCCTGGGGATTTGGGGTTGCTCTGGAA
AACTCATTTGCACCACTGCTGTGCCTTGGAATGCTAGTTGGAGTAATAAATCTCTGGAACAGATTTGGAA
TCACACGACCTGGATGGAGTGGGACAGAGAAATTAACAATTACACAAGCTTAATACACTCCTTAATTGAA
GAATCGCAAAACCAGCAAGAAAAGAATGAACAAGAATTATTGGAATTAGATAAATGGGCAAGTTTGTGGA
ATTGGTTTAACATAACAAATTGGCTGTGGTATATAAAATTATTCATAATGATAGTAGGAGGCTTGGTAGG
TTTAAGAATAGTTTTTGCTGTACTTTCTATAGTGAATAGAGTTAGGCAGGGATATTCACCATTATCGTTT
CAGACCCACCTCCCAACCCCGAGGGGACCCAGAGAGGGCCTATTTCCCATGATTCCTTCATATTTGCATA
TACGATACAAGGCTGTTAGAGAGATAATTAGAATTAATTTGACTGTAAACACAAAGATATTAGTACAAAA
TACGTGACGTAGAAAGTAATAATTTCTTGGGTAGTTTGCAGTTTTAAAATTATGTTTTAAAATGGACTAT
CATATGCTTACCGTAACTTGAAAGTATTTCGATTTCTTGGCTTTATATATCTTGTGGAAAGGACGAAACA
CCGCTCTGCAGGTTTACACCGCGTTTAAGAGCTATGCTGGAAACAGCATAGCAAGTTTAAATAAGGCTAG
TCCGTTATCAACTTGAAAAAGTGGCACCGAGTCGGTGCTTTTTTTGAATTCTAGATCTTGAGACAAATGG
CAGTATTCATCCACAATTTTAAAAGAAAAGGGGGGATTGGGGGGTACAGTGCAGGGGAAAGAATAGTAGA
CATAATAGCAACAGACATACAAACTAAAGAATTACAAAAACAAATTACAAAAATTCAAAATTTTCGGGTT
TATTACAGGGACAGCAGAGATCCACTTTGGCGCCGGCTCGAGTGGCTCCGGTGCCCGTCAGTGGGCAGAG
CGCACATCGCCCACAGTCCCCGAGAAGTTGGGGGGAGGGGTCGGCAATTGAACCGGTGCCTAGAGAAGGT
GGCGCGGGGTAAACTGGGAAAGTGATGTCGTGTACTGGCTCCGCCTTTTTCCCGAGGGTGGGGGAGAACC
GTATATAAGTGCAGTAGTCGCCGTGAACGTTCTTTTTCGCAACGGGTTTGCCGCCAGAACACAGGTGTCG
TGACGCGGGATCCGCCACCATGACCGAGTACAAGCCCACGGTGCGCCTCGCCACCCGCGACGACGTCCCC
AGGGCCGTACGCACCCTCGCCGCCGCGTTCGCCGACTACCCCGCCACGCGCCACACCGTCGATCCGGACC
GCCACATCGAGCGGGTCACCGAGCTGCAAGAACTCTTCCTCACGCGCGTCGGGCTCGACATCGGCAAGGT
GTGGGTCGCGGACGACGGCGCCGCGGTGGCGGTCTGGACCACGCCGGAGAGCGTCGAAGCGGGGGCGGTG
TTCGCCGAGATCGGCCCGCGCATGGCCGAGTTGAGCGGTTCCCGGCTGGCCGCGCAGCAACAGATGGAAG
GCCTCCTGGCGCCGCACCGGCCCAAGGAGCCCGCGTGGTTCCTGGCCACCGTCGGAGTCTCGCCCGACCA
CCAGGGCAAGGGTCTGGGCAGCGCCGTCGTGCTCCCCGGAGTGGAGGCGGCCGAGCGCGCCGGGGTGCCC
GCCTTCCTGGAGACCTCCGCGCCCCGCAACCTCCCCTTCTACGAGCGGCTCGGCTTCACCGTCACCGCCG
ACGTCGAGGTGCCCGAAGGACCGCGCACCTGGTGCATGACCCGCAAGCCCGGTGCCTGAACGCGTTAAGT
CGACAATCAACCTCTGGATTACAAAATTTGTGAAAGATTGACTGGTATTCTTAACTATGTTGCTCCTTTT
ACGCTATGTGGATACGCTGCTTTAATGCCTTTGTATCATGCTATTGCTTCCCGTATGGCTTTCATTTTCT
CCTCCTTGTATAAATCCTGGTTGCTGTCTCTTTATGAGGAGTTGTGGCCCGTTGTCAGGCAACGTGGCGT
GGTGTGCACTGTGTTTGCTGACGCAACCCCCACTGGTTGGGGCATTGCCACCACCTGTCAGCTCCTTTCC
GGGACTTTCGCTTTCCCCCTCCCTATTGCCACGGCGGAACTCATCGCCGCCTGCCTTGCCCGCTGCTGGA
CAGGGGCTCGGCTGTTGGGCACTGACAATTCCGTGGTGTTGTCGGGGAAATCATCGTCCTTTCCTTGGCT
GCTCGCCTGTGTTGCCACCTGGATTCTGCGCGGGACGTCCTTCTGCTACGTCCCTTCGGCCCTCAATCCA
GCGGACCTTCCTTCCCGCGGCCTGCTGCCGGCTCTGCGGCCTCTTCCGCGTCTTCGCCTTCGCCCTCAGA
CGAGTCGGATCTCCCTTTGGGCCGCCTCCCCGCGTCGACTTTAAGACCAATGACTTACAAGGCAGCTGTA
GATCTTAGCCACTTTTTAAAAGAAAAGGGGGGACTGGAAGGGCTAATTCACTCCCAACGAAGACAAGATC
TGCTTTTTGCTTGTACTGGGTCTCTCTGGTTAGACCAGATCTGAGCCTGGGAGCTCTCTGGCTAACTAGG
GAACCCACTGCTTAAGCCTCAATAAAGCTTGCCTTGAGTGCTTCAAGTAGTGTGTGCCCGTCTGTTGTGT
GACTCTGGTAACTAGAGATCCCTCAGACCCTTTTAGTCAGTGTGGAAAATCTCTAGCAGTACGTATAGTA
GTTCATGTCATCTTATTATTCAGTATTTATAACTTGCAAAGAAATGAATATCAGAGAGTGAGAGGAACTT
GTTTATTGCAGCTTATAATGGTTACAAATAAAGCAATAGCATCACAAATTTCACAAATAAAGCATTTTTT
TCACTGCATTCTAGTTGTGGTTTGTCCAAACTCATCAATGTATCTTATCATGTCTGGCTCTAGCTATCCC
GCCCCTAACTCCGCCCATCCCGCCCCTAACTCCGCCCAGTTCCGCCCATTCTCCGCCCCATGGCTGACTA
ATTTTTTTTATTTATGCAGAGGCCGAGGCCGCCTCGGCCTCTGAGCTATTCCAGAAGTAGTGAGGAGGCT
TTTTTGGAGGCCTAGGGACGTACCCAATTCGCCCTATAGTGAGTCGTATTACGCGCGCTCACTGGCCGTC
GTTTTACAACGTCGTGACTGGGAAAACCCTGGCGTTACCCAACTTAATCGCCTTGCAGCACATCCCCCTT
TCGCCAGCTGGCGTAATAGCGAAGAGGCCCGCACCGATCGCCCTTCCCAACAGTTGCGCAGCCTGAATGG
CGAATGGG
[124 nt withheld, positions 4909-5032]
C
[91 nt withheld, positions 5034-5124]
A
[49 nt withheld, positions 5126-5174]
CCTTTGACGTTGGAGTCCACGTTCTTT
[37 nt withheld, positions 5202-5238]
ACCCTATCTCGGTCTATTCTTTTGATTTATAAGGGATTTTGCCGATTTCGGCCTATTGGTTAAAAAATGA
GCTGATTTAACAAAAATTTAACGCGAATTTTAACAAAATATTAACGCTTACAATTTAGGTGGCACTTTTC
GGGGAAATGTGCGCGGAACCCCTATTTGTTTATTTTTCTAAATACATTCAAATATGTATCCGCTCATGAG
ACAATAACCCTGATAAATGCTTCAATAATATTGAAAAAGGAAGAGTATGAGTATTCAACATTTCCGTGTC
GCCCTTATTCCCTTTTTTGCGGCATTTTGCCTTCCTGTTTTTGCTCACCCAGAAACGCTGGTGAAAGTAA
AAGATGCTGAAGATCAGTTGGGTGCACGAGTGGGTTACATCGAACTGGATCTCAACAGCGGTAAGATCCT
TGAGAGTTTTCGCCCCGAAGAACGTTTTCCAATGATGAGCACTTTTAAAGTTCTGCTATGTGGCGCGGTA
TTATCCCGTATTGACGCCGGGCAAGAGCAACTCGGTCGCCGCATACACTATTCTCAGAATGACTTGGTTG
AGTACTCACCAGTCACAGAAAAGCATCTTACGGATGGCATGACAGTAAGAGAATTATGCAGTGCTGCCAT
AACCATGAGTGATAACACTGCGGCCAACTTACTTCTGACAACGATCGGAGGACCGAAGGAGCTAACCGCT
TTTTTGCACAACATGGGGGATCATGTAACTCGCCTTGATCGTTGGGAACCGGAGCTGAATGAAGCCATAC
CAAACGACGAGCGTGACACCACGATGCCTGTAGCAATGGCAACAACGTTGCGCAAACTATTAACTGGCGA
ACTACTTACTCTAGCTTCCCGGCAACAATTAATAGACTGGATGGAGGCGGATAAAGTTGCAGGACCACTT
CTGCGCTCGGCCCTTCCGGCTGGCTGGTTTATTGCTGATAAATCTGGAGCCGGTGAGCGTGGGTCTCGCG
GTATCATTGCAGCACTGGGGCCAGATGGTAAGCCCTCCCGTATCGTAGTTATCTACACGACGGGGAGTCA
GGCAACTATGGATGAACGAAATAGACAGATCGCTGAGATAGGTGCCTCACTGATTAAGCATTGGTAACTG
TCAGACCAAGTTTACTCATATATACTTTAGATTGATTTAAAACTTCATTTTTAATTTAAAAGGATCTAGG
TGAAGATCCTTTTTGATAATCTCATGACCAAAATCCCTTAACGTGAGTTTTCGTTCCACTGAGCGTCAGA
CCCCGTAGAAAAGATCAAAGGATCTTCTTGAGATCCTTTTTTTCTGCGCGTAATCTGCTGCTTGCAAACA
AAAAAACCACCGCTACCAGCGGTGGTTTGTTTGCCGGATCAAGAGCTACCAACTCTTTTTCCGAAGGTAA
CTGGCTTCAGCAGAGCGCAGATACCAAATACTGTTCTTCTAGTGTAGCCGTAGTTAGGCCACCACTTCAA
GAACTCTGTAGCACCGCCTACATACCTCGCTCTGCTAATCCTGTTACCAGTGGCTGCTGCCAGTGGCGAT
AAGTCGTGTCTTACCGGGTTGGACTCAAGACGATAGTTACCGGATAAGGCGCAGCGGTCGGGCTGAACGG
GGGGTTCGTGCACACAGCCCAGCTTGGAGCGAACGACCTACACCGAACTGAGATACCTACAGCGTGAGCT
ATGAGAAAGCGCCACGCTTCCCGAAGGGAGAAAGGCGGACAGGTATCCGGTAAGCGGCAGGGTCGGAACA
GGAGAGCGCACGAGGGAGCTTCCAGGGGGAAACGCCTGGTATCTTTATAGTCCTGTCGGGTTTCGCCACC
TCTGACTTGAGCGTCGATTTTTGTGATGCTCGTCAGGGGGGCGGAGCCTATGGAAAAACGCCAGCAACGC
GGCCTTTTTACGGTTCCTGGCCTTTTGCTGGCCTTTTGCTCACATGTTCTTTCCTGCGTTATCCCCTGAT
TCTGTGGATAACCGTATTACCGCCTTTGAGTGAGCTGATACCGCTCGCCGCAGCCGAACGACCGAGCGCA
GCGAGTCAGTGAGCGAGGAAGCGGAAGAGCGCC
